Addgene plasmid #207957: MCS-TurboID MSCV-IRES-GFP
Purpose: Retroviral vector for cloning a gene of interest with a glycine-serine linker and TurboID on the C-terminus
Depositing lab: Timothy Ley. Depositing organization: Washington University in Saint Louis. Publication: Proteogenomic analysis reveals cytoplasmic sequestration of RUNX1 by the acute myeloid leukemia-initiating CBFB::MYH11 oncofusion protein. Day RB, Hickman JA, Xu Z, Katerndahl CD, Ferraro F, Ramakrishnan SM, Erdmann-Gilmore P, Sprung RW, Mi Y, Townsend RR, Miller CA, Ley TJ. J Clin Invest. 2023 Dec 7:e176311. doi: 10.1172/JCI176311. PubMed 38061017.
Backbone
  Vector backbone: MSCV-IRES-GFP
  Backbone size w/o insert (bp): 6441
  Total vector size (bp): 7479
  Vector type: Mammalian Expression, Retroviral ; TurboID biotin proximity ligase
  Selectable markers: GFP
Growth in bacteria
  Bacterial resistance: Ampicillin, 100 μg/mL
  Growth temperature: 37°C
  Growth strain: NEB Stable
  Copy number: Unknown
Gene/Insert
  Gene/Insert name: TurboID
  Species: Synthetic
  Tag / fusion protein: TurboID (C terminal on insert)
Terms and licenses: Academic/Nonprofit Terms; Industry Terms: Not Available to Industry
How to cite: MCS-TurboID MSCV-IRES-GFP was a gift from Timothy Ley (Addgene plasmid # 207957 ; http://n2t.net/addgene:207957 ; RRID:Addgene_207957)
