[The description below was written by a language model from this plasmid's Addgene catalogue record and pLannotate feature annotations shown in this document.]
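Description:
MCS-TurboID MSCV-IRES-GFP is a 7,479 bp gammaretroviral expression vector built on the MSCV-IRES-GFP backbone. It serves as a cloning scaffold for fusing a gene of interest to the TurboID biotin proximity ligase. The proviral cassette is bounded by murine embryonic stem cell virus 5' and 3' long terminal repeats. The 5' LTR spans the numbering origin of the plasmid and is the only annotated candidate promoter for the genomic transcript, since no separate internal promoter appears in the feature table. Downstream of the 5' LTR lie the MESV Ψ packaging signal and a truncated MMLV gag segment lacking its start codon, which together support encapsidation of the RNA when viral proteins are provided in trans by packaging cells. In bacteria the plasmid is maintained through a high-copy ColE1/pUC-type origin and selected with ampicillin via β-lactamase. The remaining lac, rop, bom, TcR and env fragments are backbone remnants with no stated role.

According to the record, a gene of interest is cloned upstream of TurboID so that it carries a glycine-serine linker and TurboID at its C-terminus. The cloning site and linker are not individually annotated, but would fall in the short interval between the gag fragment and the TurboID coding sequence. TurboID is an engineered E. coli biotin ligase with high catalytic efficiency that biotinylates nearby proteins. After TurboID, an EMCV IRES drives cap-independent translation of EGFP from the same transcript. Green fluorescence therefore marks transduced cells and serves as the sole mammalian selectable marker, for example for sorting. The vector suits stable retroviral delivery of bait–TurboID fusions for proximity-labelling proteomics, and the associated publication applied such approaches to studying an acute myeloid leukemia oncofusion protein.
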