Features (pLannotate 1.2.2; 20 found; start..end, strand, type, name):
    580..921     +  misc_feature   MESV Ψ: packaging signal of murine embryonic stem cell virus
    988..1404    +  CDS            gag (truncated): truncated Moloney murine leukemia virus (MMLV) gag gene lacking the start codon
   1504..2463    +  CDS            TurboID: mutant of the E. coli biotin ligase BioID engineered for improved catalytic efficiency (Branon et al., 2018)
   2576..3038    +  misc_feature   IRES: internal ribosome entry site (IRES) of the encephalomyocarditis virus (EMCV)
   3052..3771    +  CDS            EGFP: the original enhanced GFP (Yang et al., 1996) mammalian codon-optimized
   3788..3814    +  misc_feature   MCS (fragment): pBluescript multiple cloning site
   3873..4387    +  LTR            3' LTR: 3' long terminal repeat from murine embryonic stem cell virus
   4549..4565    -  protein_bind   lac operator: The lac repressor binds to the lac operator to inhibit transcription in E. coli. This inhibition can be relieved by adding lactose or isopropyl-β-D-thiogalactopyranoside (IPTG). lac repressor encoded by lacI
   4573..4603    -  promoter       lac promoter: promoter for the E. coli lac operon
   4618..4639    -  protein_bind   CAP binding site: CAP binding activates transcription in the presence of cAMP. E. coli catabolite activator protein
   4652..4744    -  CDS            lacI (fragment): lac repressor; lacI; The lac repressor binds to the lac operator to inhibit transcription in E. coli. This inhibition can be relieved by adding lactose or isopropyl-β-D-thiogalactopyranoside (IPTG).
   4927..5515    -  rep_origin     ori: high-copy-number ColE1/pMB1/pBR322/pUC origin of replication
   5686..6546    -  CDS            AmpR: β-lactamase; bla; confers resistance to ampicillin, carbenicillin, and related antibiotics
   6547..6651    -  promoter       AmpR promoter: bla
   6746..6781    +  CDS            rop (fragment): Rop protein, which maintains plasmids at low copy number; rop
   6883..6982    +  misc_feature   bom (fragment): basis of mobility region from pBR322
   6988..7137    -  CDS            lacZα (fragment): LacZα fragment of β-galactosidase; lacZ fragment
   7137..7338    -  CDS            TcR (fragment): tetracycline efflux protein; tet; confers resistance to tetracycline
   7339..7437    +  CDS            env (fragment): murine leukemia virus gPr80 envelope polyprotein precursor; env; proteolytically cleaved into gp70SU and p15TM subunits
   7479..516     +  LTR            5' LTR (across the origin): 5' long terminal repeat from murine embryonic stem cell virus
>Addgene plasmid #207957 | MCS-TurboID MSCV-IRES-GFP | addgene full sequence | sequence record 414095 | Addgene NGS Result
ATGAAAGACCCCACCTGTAGGTTTGGCAAGCTAGCTTAAGTAACGCCATTTTGCAAGGCATGGAAAATAC
ATAACTGAGAATAGAGAAGTTCAGATCAAGGTTAGGAACAGAGAGACAGCAGAATATGGGCCAAACAGGA
TATCTGTGGTAAGCAGTTCCTGCCCCGGCTCAGGGCCAAGAACAGATGGTCCCCAGATGCGGTCCCGCCC
TCAGCAGTTTCTAGAGAACCATCAGATGTTTCCAGGGTGCCCCAAGGACCTGAAATGACCCTGTGCCTTA
TTTGAACTAACCAATCAGTTCGCTTCTCGCTTCTGTTCGCGCGCTTCTGCTCCCCGAGCTCAATAAAAGA
GCCCACAACCCCTCACTCGGCGCGCCAGTCCTCCGATAGACTGCGTCGCCCGGGTACCCGTATTCCCAAT
AAAGCCTCTTGCTGTTTGCATCCGAATCGTGGACTCGCTGATCCTTGGGAGGGTCTCCTCAGATTGATTG
ACTGCCCACCTCGGGGGTCTTTCATTTGGAGGTTCCACCGAGATTTGGAGACCCCTGCCCAGGGACCACC
GACCCCCCCGCCGGGAGGTAAGCTGGCCAGCGGTCGTTTCGTGTCTGTCTCTGTCTTTGTGCGTGTTTGT
GCCGGCATCTAATGTTTGCGCCTGCGTCTGTACTAGTTAGCTAACTAGCTCTGTATCTGGCGGACCCGTG
GTGGAACTGACGAGTTCTGAACACCCGGCCGCAACCCTGGGAGACGTCCCAGGGACTTTGGGGGCCGTTT
TTGTGGCCCGACCTGAGGAAGGGAGTCGATGTGGAATCCGACCCCGTCAGGATATGTGGTTCTGGTAGGA
GACGAGAACCTAAAACAGTTCCCGCCTCCGTCTGAATTTTTGCTTTCGGTTTGGAACCGAAGCCGCGCGT
CTTGTCTGCTGCAGCGCTGCAGCATCGTTCTGTGTTGTCTCTGTCTGACTGTGTTTCTGTATTTGTCTGA
AAATTAGGGCCAGACTGTTACCACTCCCTTAAGTTTGACCTTAGGTCACTGGAAAGATGTCGAGCGGATC
GCTCACAACCAGTCGGTAGATGTCAAGAAGAGACGTTGGGTTACCTTCTGCTCTGCAGAATGGCCAACCT
TTAACGTCGGATGGCCGCGAGACGGCACCTTTAACCGAGACCTCATCACCCAGGTTAAGATCAAGGTCTT
TTCACCTGGCCCGCATGGACACCCAGACCAGGTCCCCTACATCGTGACCTGGGAAGCCTTGGCTTTTGAC
CCCCCTCCCTGGGTCAAGCCCTTTGTACACCCTAAGCCTCCGCCTCCTCTTCCTCCATCCGCCCCGTCTC
TCCCCCTTGAACCTCCTCGTTCGACCCCGCCTCGATCCTCCCTTTATCCAGCCCTCACTCCTTCTCTAGG
CGCCGGAATTAGATCTCTCGAGGAATTCCCGCGGATGCATGTTAACACCGGTGGATCCGGTGGAGGTGGT
TCTGGCGGAGGCGGCTCTGGAGGAGGAGGAAGTATGAAAGACAATACTGTGCCTCTGAAGCTGATCGCTC
TCCTGGCTAATGGCGAGTTCCATAGTGGCGAACAGCTGGGAGAAACCCTGGGCATGTCCAGGGCCGCTAT
CAACAAGCACATTCAGACTCTGCGCGACTGGGGCGTGGACGTGTTCACCGTGCCCGGAAAGGGCTACTCT
CTGCCCGAGCCTATCCCGCTGCTGAACGCTAAACAGATTCTGGGACAGCTGGACGGCGGGAGCGTGGCAG
TCCTGCCTGTGGTCGACTCCACCAATCAGTACCTGCTGGATCGAATCGGCGAGCTGAAGAGTGGGGATGC
TTGCATTGCAGAATATCAGCAGGCAGGGAGAGGAAGCAGAGGGAGGAAATGGTTCTCTCCTTTTGGAGCT
AACCTGTACCTGAGTATGTTTTGGCGCCTGAAGCGGGGACCAGCAGCAATCGGCCTGGGCCCGGTCATCG
GAATTGTCATGGCAGAAGCGCTGCGAAAGCTGGGAGCAGACAAGGTGCGAGTCAAATGGCCCAATGACCT
GTATCTGCAGGATAGAAAGCTGGCAGGCATCCTGGTGGAGCTGGCCGGAATAACAGGCGATGCTGCACAG
ATCGTCATTGGCGCCGGGATTAACGTGGCTATGAGGCGCGTGGAGGAAAGCGTGGTCAATCAGGGCTGGA
TCACACTGCAGGAAGCAGGGATTAACCTGGACAGGAATACTCTGGCCGCTACGCTGATCCGAGAGCTGCG
GGCAGCCCTGGAACTGTTCGAGCAGGAAGGCCTGGCTCCATATCTGCCACGGTGGGAGAAGCTGGATAAC
TTCATCAATAGACCCGTGAAGCTGATCATTGGGGACAAAGAGATTTTCGGGATTAGCCGGGGGATTGATA
AACAGGGAGCCCTGCTGCTGGAACAGGACGGAGTTATCAAACCCTGGATGGGCGGAGAAATCAGTCTGCG
GTCTGCCGAAAAGTAGCAATTCCGCCCCCCCCCCCTAACGTTACTGGCCGAAGCCGCTTGGAATAAGGCC
GGTGTGCGTTTGTCTATATGTTATTTTCCACCATATTGCCGTCTTTTGGCAATGTGAGGGCCCGGAAACC
TGGCCCTGTCTTCTTGACGAGCATTCCTAGGGGTCTTTCCCCTCTCGCCAAAGGAATGCAAGGTCTGTTG
AATGTCGTGAAGGAAGCAGTTCCTCTGGAAGCTTCTTGAAGACAAACAACGTCTGTAGCGACCCTTTGCA
GGCAGCGGAACCCCCCACCTGGCGACAGGTGCCTCTGCGGCCAAAAGCCACGTGTATAAGATACACCTGC
AAAGGCGGCACAACCCCAGTGCCACGTTGTGAGTTGGATAGTTGTGGAAAGAGTCAAATGGCTCTCCTCA
AGCGTATTCAACAAGGGGCTGAAGGATGCCCAGAAGGTACCCCATTGTATGGGATCTGATCTGGGGCCTC
GGTGCACATGCTTTACATGTGTTTAGTCGAGGTTAAAAAAACGTCTAGGCCCCCCGAACCACGGGGACGT
GGTTTTCCTTTGAAAAACACGATGATAATATGGCCACAACCATGGTGAGCAAGGGCGAGGAGCTGTTCAC
CGGGGTGGTGCCCATCCTGGTCGAGCTGGACGGCGACGTAAACGGCCACAAGTTCAGCGTGTCTGGCGAG
GGCGAGGGCGATGCCACCTACGGCAAGCTGACCCTGAAGTTCATCTGCACCACCGGCAAGCTGCCCGTGC
CCTGGCCCACCCTCGTGACCACCCTGACCTACGGCGTGCAGTGCTTCAGCCGCTACCCCGACCACATGAA
GCAGCACGACTTCTTCAAGTCCGCCATGCCCGAAGGCTACGTCCAGGAGCGCACCATCTTCTTCAAGGAC
GACGGCAACTACAAGACCCGCGCCGAGGTGAAGTTCGAGGGCGACACCCTGGTGAACCGCATCGAGCTGA
AGGGCATCGACTTCAAGGAGGACGGCAACATCCTGGGGCACAAGCTGGAGTACAACTACAACAGCCACAA
CGTCTATATCATGGCCGACAAGCAGAAGAACGGCATCAAGGCGAACTTCAAGATCCGCCACAACATCGAG
GACGGCAGCGTGCAGCTCGCCGACCACTACCAGCAGAACACCCCCATCGGCGACGGCCCCGTGCTGCTGC
CCGACAACCACTACCTGAGCACCCAGTCCGCCCTGAGCAAAGACCCCAACGAGAAGCGCGATCACATGGT
CCTGCTGGAGTTCGTGACCGCCGCCGGGATCACTCTCGGCATGGACGAGCTGTACAAGTAATGAATTAAT
TAAGAATTATCAAGCTTATCGATACCGTCGACCTGCAGCCAAGCTTATCGATAAAATAAAAGATTTTATT
TAGTCTCCAGAAAAAGGGGGGAATGAAAGACCCCACCTGTAGGTTTGGCAAGCTAGCTTAAGTAACGCCA
TTTTGCAAGGCATGGAAAATACATAACTGAGAATAGAGAAGTTCAGATCAAGGTTAGGAACAGAGAGACA
GCAGAATATGGGCCAAACAGGATATCTGTGGTAAGCAGTTCCTGCCCCGGCTCAGGGCCAAGAACAGATG
GTCCCCAGATGCGGTCCCGCCCTCAGCAGTTTCTAGAGAACCATCAGATGTTTCCAGGGTGCCCCAAGGA
CCTGAAATGACCCTGTGCCTTATTTGAACTAACCAATCAGTTCGCTTCTCGCTTCTGTTCGCGCGCTTCT
GCTCCCCGAGCTCAATAAAAGAGCCCACAACCCCTCACTCGGCGCGCCAGTCCTCCGATAGACTGCGTCG
CCCGGGTACCCGTGTATCCAATAAACCCTCTTGCAGTTGCATCCGACTTGTGGTCTCGCTGTTCCTTGGG
AGGGTCTCCTCTGAGTGATTGACTACCCGTCAGCGGGGGTCTTTCATGGGTAACAGTTTCTTGAAGTTGG
AGAACAACATTCTGAGGGTAGGAGTCGAATATTAAGTAATCCTGACTCAATTAGCCACTGTTTTGAATCC
ACATACTCCAATACTCCTGAAATAGTTCATTATGGACAGCGCAGAAAGAGCTGGGGAGAATTGTGAAATT
GTTATCCGCTCACAATTCCACACAACATACGAGCCGGAAGCATAAAGTGTAAAGCCTGGGGTGCCTAATG
AGTGAGCTAACTCACATTAATTGCGTTGCGCTCACTGCCCGCTTTCCAGTCGGGAAACCTGTCGTGCCAG
CTGCATTAATGAATCGGCCAACGCGCGGGGAGAGGCGGTTTGCGTATTGGGCGCTCTTCCGCTTCCTCGC
TCACTGACTCGCTGCGCTCGGTCGTTCGGCTGCGGCGAGCGGTATCAGCTCACTCAAAGGCGGTAATACG
GTTATCCACAGAATCAGGGGATAACGCAGGAAAGAACATGTGAGCAAAAGGCCAGCAAAAGGCCAGGAAC
CGTAAAAAGGCCGCGTTGCTGGCGTTTTTCCATAGGCTCCGCCCCCCTGACGAGCATCACAAAAATCGAC
GCTCAAGTCAGAGGTGGCGAAACCCGACAGGACTATAAAGATACCAGGCGTTTCCCCCTGGAAGCTCCCT
CGTGCGCTCTCCTGTTCCGACCCTGCCGCTTACCGGATACCTGTCCGCCTTTCTCCCTTCGGGAAGCGTG
GCGCTTTCTCATAGCTCACGCTGTAGGTATCTCAGTTCGGTGTAGGTCGTTCGCTCCAAGCTGGGCTGTG
TGCACGAACCCCCCGTTCAGCCCGACCGCTGCGCCTTATCCGGTAACTATCGTCTTGAGTCCAACCCGGT
AAGACACGACTTATCGCCACTGGCAGCAGCCACTGGTAACAGGATTAGCAGAGCGAGGTATGTAGGCGGT
GCTACAGAGTTCTTGAAGTGGTGGCCTAACTACGGCTACACTAGAAGAACAGTATTTGGTATCTGCGCTC
TGCTGAAGCCAGTTACCTTCGGAAAAAGAGTTGGTAGCTCTTGATCCGGCAAACAAACCACCGCTGGTAG
CGGTGGTTTTTTTGTTTGCAAGCAGCAGATTACGCGCAGAAAAAAAGGATCTCAAGAAGATCCTTTGATC
TTTTCTACGGGGTCTGACGCTCAGTGGAACGAAAACTCACGTTAAGGGATTTTGGTCATGAGATTATCAA
AAAGGATCTTCACCTAGATCCTTTTAAATTAAAAATGAAGTTTTAAATCAATCTAAAGTATATATGAGTA
AACTTGGTCTGACAGTTACCAATGCTTAATCAGTGAGGCACCTATCTCAGCGATCTGTCTATTTCGTTCA
TCCATAGTTGCCTGACTCCCCGTCGTGTAGATAACTACGATACGGGAGGGCTTACCATCTGGCCCCAGTG
CTGCAATGATACCGCGAGACCCACGCTCACCGGCTCCAGATTTATCAGCAATAAACCAGCCAGCCGGAAG
GGCCGAGCGCAGAAGTGGTCCTGCAACTTTATCCGCCTCCATCCAGTCTATTAATTGTTGCCGGGAAGCT
AGAGTAAGTAGTTCGCCAGTTAATAGTTTGCGCAACGTTGTTGCCATTGCTACAGGCATCGTGGTGTCAC
GCTCGTCGTTTGGTATGGCTTCATTCAGCTCCGGTTCCCAACGATCAAGGCGAGTTACATGATCCCCCAT
GTTGTGCAAAAAAGCGGTTAGCTCCTTCGGTCCTCCGATCGTTGTCAGAAGTAAGTTGGCCGCAGTGTTA
TCACTCATGGTTATGGCAGCACTGCATAATTCTCTTACTGTCATGCCATCCGTAAGATGCTTTTCTGTGA
CTGGTGAGTACTCAACCAAGTCATTCTGAGAATAGTGTATGCGGCGACCGAGTTGCTCTTGCCCGGCGTC
AATACGGGATAATACCGCGCCACATAGCAGAACTTTAAAAGTGCTCATCATTGGAAAACGTTCTTCGGGG
CGAAAACTCTCAAGGATCTTACCGCTGTTGAGATCCAGTTCGATGTAACCCACTCGTGCACCCAACTGAT
CTTCAGCATCTTTTACTTTCACCAGCGTTTCTGGGTGAGCAAAAACAGGAAGGCAAAATGCCGCAAAAAA
GGGAATAAGGGCGACACGGAAATGTTGAATACTCATACTCTTCCTTTTTCAATATTATTGAAGCATTTAT
CAGGGTTATTGTCTCATGAGCGGATACATATTTGAATGTATTTAGAAAAATAAACAAATAGGGGTTCCGC
GCACATTTCCCCGAAAAGTGCCACCTGACGTCTAAGAAACCATTATTATCATGACATTAACCTATAAAAA
TAGGCGTATCACGAGGCCCTTTCGTCTCGCGCGTTTCGGTGATGACGGTGAAAACCTCTGACACATGCAG
CTCCCGGAGACGGTCACAGCTTGTCTGTAAGCGGATGCCGGGAGCAGACAAGCCCGTCAGGGCGCGTCAG
CGGGTGTTGGCGGGTGTCGGGGCTGGCTTAACTATGCGGCATCAGAGCAGATTGTACTGAGAGTGCACCA
TATGCGGTGTGAAATACCGCACAGATGCGTAAGGAGAAAATACCGCATCAGGCGCCATTCGCCATTCAGG
CTGCGCAACTGTTGGGAAGGGCGATCGGTGCGGGCCTCTTCGCTATTACGCCAGCTGGCGAAAGGGGGAT
GTGCTGCAAGGCGATTAAGTTGGGTAACGCCAGGGTTTTCCCAGTCACGACGTTGTAAAACGACGGCGCA
AGGAATGGTGCATGCAAGGAGATGGCGCCCAACAGTCCCCCGGCCACGGGGCCTGCCACCATACCCACGC
CGAAACAAGCGCTCATGAGCCCGAAGTGGCGAGCCCGATCTTCCCCATCGGTGATGTCGGCGATATAGGC
GCCAGCAACCGCACCTGTGGCGCCGGTGATGCCGGCCACGATGCGTCCGGCGTAGAGGCGATTAGTCCAA
TTTGTTAAAGACAGGATATCAGTGGTCCAGGCTCTAGTTTTGACTCAACAATATCACCAGCTGAAGCCTA
TAGAGTACGAGCCATAGATAAAATAAAAGATTTTATTTAGTCTCCAGAAAAAGGGGGGA
